Addgene plasmid #180337: pCMV_SEPT9_i1 S12A S13A-msfGFP
Purpose: mammalian expression of human SEPT9_i1 S12A S13A fused to monomeric superfolder GFP
Depositing lab: Manos Mavrakis. Depositing organization: CNRS UMR 7249, Institut Fresnel. Publication: Septin-microtubule association via a motif unique to the isoform 1 of septin 9 tunes stress fibers. Kuzmic M, Linares GC, Fialova JL, Iv F, Salaun D, Llewellyn A, Gomes M, Belhabib M, Liu Y, Asano K, Rodrigues M, Isnardon D, Tachibana T, Koenderink GH, Badache A, Mavrakis M, Verdier-Pinard P. J Cell Sci. 2021 Dec 2. pii: 273604. doi: 10.1242/jcs.258850. PubMed 34854883.
Backbone
  Vector backbone: pCMV
  Backbone manufacturer: Clontech
  Vector type: Mammalian Expression
Growth in bacteria
  Bacterial resistance: Kanamycin, 50 μg/mL
  Growth temperature: 37°C
  Growth strain: DH5alpha
  Copy number: High Copy
Gene/Insert
  Gene/Insert name: SEPTIN9_v1 (alt name: SEPT9_v1)
  Species: H. sapiens (human)
  Mutation: SEPT9_i1 S12A S13A
  Entrez Gene: SEPTIN9 (a.k.a. AF17q25, MSF, MSF1, NAPB, PNUTL4, SEPT9, SINT1, SeptD1)
  Promoter: CMV
  Tag / fusion protein: msfGFP (C terminal on insert)
  Cloning method: Gibson Cloning
Terms and licenses: Academic/Nonprofit Terms; Industry Terms: Not Available to Industry
How to cite: pCMV_SEPT9_i1 S12A S13A-msfGFP was a gift from Manos Mavrakis (Addgene plasmid # 180337 ; http://n2t.net/addgene:180337 ; RRID:Addgene_180337)
