[The description below was written by a language model from this plasmid's Addgene catalogue record and pLannotate feature annotations shown in this document.]
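Description:
pCMV_SEPT9_i1 S12A S13A-msfGFP is a 6.4 kb mammalian expression plasmid built on a Clontech pCMV-type backbone. It is maintained in E. coli through a high-copy ColE1/pUC-type origin and selected with kanamycin. The resistance cassette is the dual-purpose NeoR/KanR gene (Tn5 aminoglycoside phosphotransferase), placed behind both a bacterial bla promoter and the SV40 enhancer/early promoter and terminated by an HSV TK polyadenylation signal. The same marker can therefore provide kanamycin resistance in bacteria and, in principle, G418 selection in transfected mammalian cells. An f1 origin is also present. The short annotated matches to SV40 large T antigen, ble and the bGH poly(A) signal are only fragments, probably residual backbone sequence rather than functional parts.

The payload is the human SEPTIN9 coding sequence for isoform 1 (SEPT9_i1, from transcript variant v1), carrying the substitutions S12A and S13A near the N-terminus. It was inserted by Gibson assembly and is fused at its C-terminus to monomeric superfolder GFP. The automated annotation labels this reporter as moxGFP, a closely related GFP variant, while the catalogue entry identifies it as msfGFP. Expression is driven by the human cytomegalovirus immediate-early enhancer and promoter, and the transcript ends at an SV40 poly(A) signal.

SEPT9 is a filament-forming cytoskeletal GTPase, and the associated publication concerns a motif unique to isoform 1 that mediates septin association with microtubules and influences stress fibres. The construct suits transient expression and live or fixed fluorescence imaging of this serine-to-alanine mutant, for instance for comparison with wild-type SEPT9_i1. The record does not state the specific functional effect of the two mutations.
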