Features (pLannotate 1.2.2; 14 found; start..end, strand, type, name):
     61..364     +  enhancer       CMV enhancer: human cytomegalovirus immediate early enhancer
    365..568     +  promoter       CMV promoter: human cytomegalovirus (CMV) immediate early promoter
    597..2354    +  CDS            SEPTIN9: SEPT9_HUMAN - Also known as KIAA0991, MSF, SEPT9. Experimental evidence at protein level: Swiss-Prot protein existence level 1. Filament-forming cytoskeletal GTPase (By similarity). May play a role in cytokinesis (Potential). May play a role in the internalization of 2 intracellular microbial pathogens, Listeria monocytogenes and Shigella flexneri. From Homo sapiens (Human).
   2352..3068    +  CDS            moxGFP: moxGFP is a basic (constitutively fluorescent) green fluorescent protein published in 2015, derived from Aequorea victoria. It is reported to be a rapidly-maturing monomer.
   3094..3178    +  CDS            large T antigen (fragment): large T antigen from SV40 (simian virus 40)
   3201..3322    +  polyA_signal   SV40 poly(A) signal: SV40 polyadenylation signal
   3356..3784    -  rep_origin     f1 ori (sequence partly withheld): f1 bacteriophage origin of replication; arrow indicates direction of (+) strand synthesis
   3811..3915    +  promoter       AmpR promoter: bla
   3917..4274    +  promoter       SV40 promoter: SV40 enhancer and early promoter
   4309..5103    +  CDS            NeoR/KanR: aminoglycoside phosphotransferase from Tn5; aph(3')-II (or nptII); confers resistance to neomycin, kanamycin, and G418 (Geneticin®)
   5124..5276    +  CDS            ble (fragment): BLE_KLEPN - Experimental evidence at protein level: Swiss-Prot protein existence level 1. Binding protein with a strong affinity to the bleomycin family of antibiotics. Binds to CL990; an antimitotic-antibiotic compound. From Klebsiella pneumoniae.
   5335..5382    +  polyA_signal   HSV TK poly(A) signal: herpes simplex virus thymidine kinase polyadenylation signal (Cole and Stacy, 1985)
   5473..5489    -  polyA_signal   bGH poly(A) signal (fragment): bovine growth hormone polyadenylation signal
   5711..6299    +  rep_origin     ori: high-copy-number ColE1/pMB1/pBR322/pUC origin of replication
>Addgene plasmid #180337 | pCMV_SEPT9_i1 S12A S13A-msfGFP | addgene full sequence | sequence record 358035 | Addgene NGS Result
TAGTTATTAATAGTAATCAATTACGGGGTCATTAGTTCATAGCCCATATATGGAGTTCCGCGTTACATAA
CTTACGGTAAATGGCCCGCCTGGCTGACCGCCCAACGACCCCCGCCCATTGACGTCAATAATGACGTATG
TTCCCATAGTAACGCCAATAGGGACTTTCCATTGACGTCAATGGGTGGAGTATTTACGGTAAACTGCCCA
CTTGGCAGTACATCAAGTGTATCATATGCCAAGTACGCCCCCTATTGACGTCAATGACGGTAAATGGCCC
GCCTGGCATTATGCCCAGTACATGACCTTATGGGACTTTCCTACTTGGCAGTACATCTACGTATTAGTCA
TCGCTATTACCATGGTGATGCGGTTTTGGCAGTACATCAATGGGCGTGGATAGCGGTTTGACTCACGGGG
ATTTCCAAGTCTCCACCCCATTGACGTCAATGGGAGTTTGTTTTGGCACCAAAATCAACGGGACTTTCCA
AAATGTCGTAACAACTCCGCCCCATTGACGCAAATGGGCGGTAGGCGTGTACGGTGGGAGGTCTATATAA
GCAGAGCTGGTTTAGTGAACCGTCAGATCCGCTAGCATGAAGAAGTCTTACTCAGGAGGCACGCGGACCG
CCGCCGGCCGGCTCCGGAGGCTTGGTGACTCCAGTGGCCCAGCCTTAAAAAGATCTTTTGAGGTCGAGGA
GGTCGAGACACCCAACTCCACCCCACCCCGGAGGGTCCAGACTCCCCTACTCCGAGCCACTGTGGCCAGC
TCCACCCAGAAATTCCAGGACCTGGGCGTGAAGAACTCAGAACCCTCGGCCCGCCATGTGGACTCCCTAA
GCCAACGCTCCCCCAAGGCGTCCCTGCGGAGGGTGGAGCTCTCGGGCCCCAAGGCGGCCGAGCCGGTGTC
CCGGCGCACTGAGCTGTCCATTGACATCTCGTCCAAGCAGGTGGAGAACGCCGGGGCCATCGGCCCGTCC
CGGTTCGGGCTCAAGAGGGCCGAGGTGTTGGGCCACAAGACGCCAGAACCGGCCCCTCGGAGGACGGAGA
TCACCATCGTCAAACCCCAGGAGTCAGCCCACCGGAGGATGGAGCCCCCTGCCTCCAAGGTCCCCGAGGT
GCCCACTGCCCCTGCCACCGACGCAGCCCCCAAGAGGGTGGAGATCCAGATGCCCAAGCCTGCTGAGGCG
CCCACCGCCCCCAGCCCAGCCCAGACCTTGGAGAATTCAGAGCCTGCCCCTGTGTCTCAGCTGCAGAGCA
GGCTGGAGCCCAAGCCCCAGCCCCCTGTGGCTGAGGCTACACCCCGGAGCCAGGAGGCCACTGAGGCGGC
TCCCAGCTGCGTTGGCGACATGGCCGACACCCCCAGAGATGCCGGGCTCAAGCAGGCGCCTGCATCACGG
AACGAGAAGGCCCCGGTGGACTTCGGCTACGTGGGGATTGACTCCATCCTGGAGCAGATGCGCCGGAAGG
CCATGAAGCAGGGCTTCGAGTTCAACATCATGGTGGTCGGGCAGAGCGGCTTGGGTAAATCCACCTTAAT
CAACACCCTCTTCAAATCCAAAATCAGCCGGAAGTCGGTGCAGCCCACCTCAGAGGAGCGCATCCCCAAG
ACCATCGAGATCAAGTCCATCACGCACGATATTGAGGAGAAAGGCGTCCGGATGAAGCTGACAGTGATTG
ACACACCAGGGTTCGGGGACCACATCAACAACGAGAACTGCTGGCAGCCCATCATGAAGTTCATCAATGA
CCAGTACGAGAAATACCTGCAGGAGGAGGTCAACATCAACCGCAAGAAGCGCATCCCGGACACCCGCGTC
CACTGCTGCCTCTACTTCATCCCCGCCACCGGCCACTCCCTCAGGCCCCTGGACATCGAGTTTATGAAAC
GCCTGAGCAAGGTGGTCAACATCGTCCCTGTCATCGCCAAGGCGGACACACTCACCCTGGAGGAGAGGGT
CCACTTCAAACAGCGGATCACCGCAGACCTGCTGTCCAACGGCATCGACGTGTACCCCCAGAAGGAATTT
GATGAGGACTCGGAGGACCGGCTGGTGAACGAGAAGTTCCGGGAGATGATCCCATTTGCTGTGGTGGGCA
GTGACCACGAGTACCAGGTCAACGGCAAGAGGATCCTTGGGAGGAAGACCAAGTGGGGTACCATCGAAGT
TGAAAACACCACACACTGTGAGTTTGCCTACCTGCGGGACCTTCTCATCAGGACGCACATGCAGAACATC
AAGGACATCACCAGCAGCATCCACTTCGAGGCGTACCGTGTGAAGCGCCTCAACGAGGGCAGCAGCGCCA
TGGCCAACGGCGTGGAGGAGAAGGAGCCAGAAGCCCCAGAGATGGTGTCCAAGGGCGAGGAGCTGTTCAC
CGGCGTGGTGCCCATCCTGGTGGAGCTGGATGGCGACGTGAACGGCCACAAGTTCAGCGTGCGCGGCGAG
GGCGAGGGCGACGCCACCAACGGCAAGCTGACCCTGAAGTTCATCTGCACCACCGGCAAGCTGCCCGTGC
CCTGGCCCACCCTGGTGACCACCCTGACCTACGGCGTGCAGTGCTTCAGCCGCTACCCCGATCACATGAA
GCAGCACGATTTCTTCAAGAGCGCCATGCCCGAGGGCTACGTGCAGGAGCGCACCATCAGCTTCAAGGAT
GACGGCACCTACAAGACCCGCGCCGAGGTGAAGTTCGAGGGCGATACCCTGGTGAACCGCATCGAGCTGA
AGGGCATCGATTTCAAGGAGGATGGCAACATCCTGGGCCACAAGCTGGAGTACAACTTCAACAGCCACAA
CGTGTACATCACCGCCGATAAGCAGAAGAACGGCATCAAGGCCAACTTCAAGATCCGCCACAATGTGGAG
GATGGCTCCGTGCAGCTGGCCGATCACTACCAGCAGAACACCCCCATCGGCGACGGCCCAGTGCTGCTGC
CCGATAACCACTACCTGAGCACCCAGAGCAAGCTGTCCAAGGACCCCAACGAGAAGCGCGATCACATGGT
GCTGCTGGAGTTCGTGACCGCCGCCGGCATCACCCTGGGCATGGATGAGCTGTACAAGTAAGGATCCACC
GGATCTAGATAACTGATCATAATCAGCCATACCACATTTGTAGAGGTTTTACTTGCTTTAAAAAACCTCC
CACACCTCCCCCTGAACCTGAAACATAAAATGAATGCAATTGTTGTTGTTAACTTGTTTATTGCAGCTTA
TAATGGTTACAAATAAAGCAATAGCATCACAAATTTCACAAATAAAGCATTTTTTTCACTGCATTCTAGT
TGTGGTTTGTCCAAACTCATCAATGTATCTTAACGCGTAAATTGTAAGCGTTAATATTTTGTTAAAATTC
GCGTTAAATTTTTGTTAAATCAGCTCATTTTTTAACCAATAGGCCGAAATCGGCAAAATCCCTTATAAAT
CAAAAGAATAGACCGAGATAGGGT
[37 nt withheld, positions 3455-3491]
AAAGAACGTGGACTCCAACGTCAAAGG
[49 nt withheld, positions 3519-3567]
T
[91 nt withheld, positions 3569-3659]
G
[124 nt withheld, positions 3661-3784]
CAGGTGGCACTTTTCGGGGAAATGTGCGCGGAACCCCTATTTGTTTATTTTTCTAAATACATTCAAATAT
GTATCCGCTCATGAGACAATAACCCTGATAAATGCTTCAATAATATTGAAAAAGGAAGAGTCCTGAGGCG
GAAAGAACCAGCTGTGGAATGTGTGTCAGTTAGGGTGTGGAAAGTCCCCAGGCTCCCCAGCAGGCAGAAG
TATGCAAAGCATGCATCTCAATTAGTCAGCAACCAGGTGTGGAAAGTCCCCAGGCTCCCCAGCAGGCAGA
AGTATGCAAAGCATGCATCTCAATTAGTCAGCAACCATAGTCCCGCCCCTAACTCCGCCCATCCCGCCCC
TAACTCCGCCCAGTTCCGCCCATTCTCCGCCCCATGGCTGACTAATTTTTTTTATTTATGCAGAGGCCGA
GGCCGCCTCGGCCTCTGAGCTATTCCAGAAGTAGTGAGGAGGCTTTTTTGGAGGCCTAGGCTTTTGCAAA
GATCGATCAAGAGACAGGATGAGGATCGTTTCGCATGATTGAACAAGATGGATTGCACGCAGGTTCTCCG
GCCGCTTGGGTGGAGAGGCTATTCGGCTATGACTGGGCACAACAGACAATCGGCTGCTCTGATGCCGCCG
TGTTCCGGCTGTCAGCGCAGGGGCGCCCGGTTCTTTTTGTCAAGACCGACCTGTCCGGTGCCCTGAATGA
ACTGCAAGACGAGGCAGCGCGGCTATCGTGGCTGGCCACGACGGGCGTTCCTTGCGCAGCTGTGCTCGAC
GTTGTCACTGAAGCGGGAAGGGACTGGCTGCTATTGGGCGAAGTGCCGGGGCAGGATCTCCTGTCATCTC
ACCTTGCTCCTGCCGAGAAAGTATCCATCATGGCTGATGCAATGCGGCGGCTGCATACGCTTGATCCGGC
TACCTGCCCATTCGACCACCAAGCGAAACATCGCATCGAGCGAGCACGTACTCGGATGGAAGCCGGTCTT
GTCGATCAGGATGATCTGGACGAAGAGCATCAGGGGCTCGCGCCAGCCGAACTGTTCGCCAGGCTCAAGG
CGAGCATGCCCGACGGCGAGGATCTCGTCGTGACCCATGGCGATGCCTGCTTGCCGAATATCATGGTGGA
AAATGGCCGCTTTTCTGGATTCATCGACTGTGGCCGGCTGGGTGTGGCGGACCGCTATCAGGACATAGCG
TTGGCTACCCGTGATATTGCTGAAGAGCTTGGCGGCGAATGGGCTGACCGCTTCCTCGTGCTTTACGGTA
TCGCCGCTCCCGATTCGCAGCGCATCGCCTTCTATCGCCTTCTTGACGAGTTCTTCTGAGCGGGACTCTG
GGGTTCGAAATGACCGACCAAGCGACGCCCAACCTGCCATCACGAGATTTCGATTCCACCGCCGCCTTCT
ATGAAAGGTTGGGCTTCGGAATCGTTTTCCGGGACGCCGGCTGGATGATCCTCCAGCGCGGGGATCTCAT
GCTGGAGTTCTTCGCCCACCCTAGGGGGAGGCTAACTGAAACACGGAAGGAGACAATACCGGAAGGAACC
CGCGCTATGACGGCAATAAAAAGACAGAATAAAACGCACGGTGTTGGGTCGTTTGTTCATAAACGCGGGG
TTCGGTCCCAGGGCTGGCACTCTGTCGATACCCCACCGAGACCCCATTGGGGCCAATACGCCCGCGTTTC
TTCCTTTTCCCCACCCCACCCCCCAAGTTCGGGTGAAGGCCCAGGGCTCGCAGCCAACGTCGGGGCGGCA
GGCCCTGCCATAGCCTCAGGTTACTCATATATACTTTAGATTGATTTAAAACTTCATTTTTAATTTAAAA
GGATCTAGGTGAAGATCCTTTTTGATAATCTCATGACCAAAATCCCTTAACGTGAGTTTTCGTTCCACTG
AGCGTCAGACCCCGTAGAAAAGATCAAAGGATCTTCTTGAGATCCTTTTTTTCTGCGCGTAATCTGCTGC
TTGCAAACAAAAAAACCACCGCTACCAGCGGTGGTTTGTTTGCCGGATCAAGAGCTACCAACTCTTTTTC
CGAAGGTAACTGGCTTCAGCAGAGCGCAGATACCAAATACTGTTCTTCTAGTGTAGCCGTAGTTAGGCCA
CCACTTCAAGAACTCTGTAGCACCGCCTACATACCTCGCTCTGCTAATCCTGTTACCAGTGGCTGCTGCC
AGTGGCGATAAGTCGTGTCTTACCGGGTTGGACTCAAGACGATAGTTACCGGATAAGGCGCAGCGGTCGG
GCTGAACGGGGGGTTCGTGCACACAGCCCAGCTTGGAGCGAACGACCTACACCGAACTGAGATACCTACA
GCGTGAGCTATGAGAAAGCGCCACGCTTCCCGAAGGGAGAAAGGCGGACAGGTATCCGGTAAGCGGCAGG
GTCGGAACAGGAGAGCGCACGAGGGAGCTTCCAGGGGGAAACGCCTGGTATCTTTATAGTCCTGTCGGGT
TTCGCCACCTCTGACTTGAGCGTCGATTTTTGTGATGCTCGTCAGGGGGGCGGAGCCTATGGAAAAACGC
CAGCAACGCGGCCTTTTTACGGTTCCTGGCCTTTTGCTGGCCTTTTGCTCACATGTTCTTTCCTGCGTTA
TCCCCTGATTCTGTGGATAACCGTATTACCGCCATGCAT
